>Addgene plasmid #119708 | FB010 | addgene full sequence | sequence record 236964 | Addgene NGS Result
TGGCAGGATATATTGTGGTGTAAACATAACGAATTCGTCTCAGGAGAACTGATATTGAAGGAGCATTTTT
TGGGCTTGGCTGGAGCTAGTGGAGGTCAACAATGAATGCCTATTTTGGTTTAGTCGTCCAGGCGGTGAGC
ACAAAATTTGTGTCGTTTGACAAGATGGTTCATTTAGGCAACTGGTCAGATCAGCCCCACTTGTAGCAGT
AGCGGCGGCGCTCGAAGTGTGACTCTTATTAGCAGACAGGAACGAGGACATTATTATCATCTGCTGCTTG
GTGCACGATAACTTGGTGCGTTTGTCAAGCAAGGTAAGTGGACGACCCGGTCATACCTTCTTAAGTTCGC
CCTTCCTCCCTTTATTTCAGATTCAATCTGACTTACCTATTCTACCCAAGCATCCAAAATGAAAAAGCCT
GAACTCACCGCGACGTCTGTCGAGAAGTTTCTGATCGAAAAGTTCGACAGCGTGTCCGACCTGATGCAGC
TCTCGGAGGGCGAAGAATCTCGTGCTTTCAGCTTCGATGTAGGAGGGCGTGGATATGTCCTGCGGGTAAA
TAGCTGCGCCGATGGTTTCTACAAAGATCGTTATGTTTATCGGCACTTTGCATCGGCCGCGCTCCCGATT
CCGGAAGTGCTTGACATTGGGGAATTCAGCGAGAGCCTGACCTATTGCATCTCCCGCCGTGCACAGGGTG
TCACGTTGCAAGACCTGCCTGAAACCGAACTGCCCGCTGTTCTGCAGCCGGTCGCGGAGGCCATGGATGC
GATCGCTGCGGCCGATCTTAGCCAGACGAGCGGGTTCGGCCCATTCGGACCGCAAGGAATCGGTCAATAC
ACTACATGGCGTGATTTCATATGCGCGATTGCTGATCCCCATGTGTATCACTGGCAAACTGTGATGGACG
ACACCGTCAGTGCGTCCGTCGCGCAGGCTCTCGATGAGCTGATGCTTTGGGCCGAGGACTGCCCCGAAGT
CCGGCACCTCGTGCACGCGGATTTCGGCTCCAACAATGTCCTGACGGACAATGGCCGCATAACAGCGGTC
ATTGACTGGAGCGAGGCAATGTTCGGGGATTCCCAATACGAGGTCGCCAACATCTTCTTCTGGAGGCCGT
GGTTGGCTTGTATGGAGCAGCAGACGCGCTACTTCGAGCGGAGGCATCCGGAGCTTGCAGGATCGCCACG
ACTCCGGGCGTATATGCTCCGCATTGGTCTTGACCAACTCTATCAGAGCTTGGTTGACGGCAATTTCGAT
GATGCAGCTTGGGCGCAGGGTCGATGCGACGCAATCGTCCGATCCGGAGCCGGGACTGTCGGGCGTACAC
AAATCGCCCGCAGAAGCGCGGCCGTCTGGACCGATGGCTGTGTAGAAGTACTCGCCGATAGTGGAAACCG
ACGCCCCAGCACTCGTCCGAGGGCAAAGGAATGAGCTTCATCATTCCACCATCATTCCACTCAACATTCA
GGCTCCTCTGCGCACGTAAAGTGCCAAAGGCAATACCCTGCTCGGTGGAATGCCGCCGGGCTTGTCGATT
TTACGCACATATGCGCATTCTTGACTTGAAGCGGAGGAGTTCTTCGTTGCGGGTTACAGTGTTTTAATAA
AAGAATGGTCAAATCAAACTGCTAGATATACCTGTCAGACACTCTAGTTGTTGACCCCTATACTCTTAAT
ACATCAGACAGTACATGCATGTTGCATGATGACGCTGTCATGAGACGAATTCTGACAGGATATATTGGCG
GGTAAACCTAAGAGAAAAGAGCGTTTATTAGAATAATCGGATATTTAAAAGGGCGTGAAAAGGTTTATCC
GTTCGTCCATTTGTATGTGCATGCCAACCACAGGGTTCCCCTCGGGATCAAAGTACTTTGATCCAACCCC
TCCGCTGCTATAGTGCAGTCGGCTTCTGACGTTCAGTGCAGCCGTCATCTGAAAACGACATGTCGCACAA
GTCCTAAGTTACGCGACAGGCTGCCGCCCTGCCCTTTTCCTGGCGTTTTCTTGTCGCGTGTTTTAGTCGC
ATAAAGTAGAATACTTGCGACTAGAACCGGAGACATTACGCCATGAACAAGAGCGCCGCCGCTGGCCTGC
TGGGCTATGCCCGCGTCAGCACCGACGACCAGGACTTGACCAACCAACGGGCCGAACTGCACGCGGCCGG
CTGCACCAAGCTGTTTTCCGAGAAGATCACCGGCACCAGGCGCGACCGCCCGGAGCTGGCCAGGATGCTT
GACCACCTACGCCCTGGCGACGTTGTGACAGTGACCAGGCTAGACCGCCTGGCCCGCAGCACCCGCGACC
TACTGGACATTGCCGAGCGCATCCAGGAGGCCGGCGCGGGCCTGCGTAGCCTGGCAGAGCCGTGGGCCGA
CACCACCACGCCGGCCGGCCGCATGGTGTTGACCGTGTTCGCCGGCATTGCCGAGTTCGAGCGTTCCCTA
ATCATCGACCGCACCCGGAGCGGGCGCGAGGCCGCCAAGGCCCGAGGCGTGAAGTTTGGCCCCCGCCCTA
CCCTCACCCCGGCACAGATCGCGCACGCCCGCGAGCTGATCGACCAGGAAGGCCGCACCGTGAAAGAGGC
GGCTGCACTGCTTGGCGTGCATCGCTCGACCCTGTACCGCGCACTTGAGCGCAGCGAGGAAGTGACGCCC
ACCGAGGCCAGGCGGCGCGGTGCCTTCCGTGAGGACGCATTGACCGAGGCCGACGCCCTGGCGGCCGCCG
AGAATGAACGCCAAGAGGAACAAGCATGAAACCGCACCAGGACGGCCAGGACGAACCGTTTTTCATTACC
GAAGAGATCGAGGCGGAGATGATCGCGGCCGGGTACGTGTTCGAGCCGCCCGCGCACCTCTCAACCGTGC
GGCTGCATGAAATCCTGGCCGGTTTGTCTGATGCCAAGCTGGCGGCCTGGCCGGCCAGCTTGGCCGCTGA
AGAAACCGAGCGCCGCCGTCTAAAAAGGTGATGTGTATTTGAGTAAAACAGCTTGCGTCATGCGGTCGCT
GCGTATATGATGCGATGAGTAAATAAACAAATACGCAAGGGGAACGCATGAAGGTTATCGCTGTACTTAA
CCAGAAAGGCGGGTCAGGCAAGACGACCATCGCAACCCATCTAGCCCGCGCCCTGCAACTCGCCGGGGCC
GATGTTCTGTTAGTCGATTCCGATCCCCAGGGCAGTGCCCGCGATTGGGCGGCCGTGCGGGAAGATCAAC
CGCTAACCGTTGTCGGCATCGACCGCCCGACGATTGACCGCGACGTGAAGGCCATCGGCCGGCGCGACTT
CGTAGTGATCGACGGAGCGCCCCAGGCGGCGGACTTGGCTGTGTCCGCGATCAAGGCAGCCGACTTCGTG
CTGATTCCGGTGCAGCCAAGCCCTTACGACATATGGGCCACCGCCGACCTGGTGGAGCTGGTTAAGCAGC
GCATTGAGGTCACGGATGGAAGGCTACAAGCGGCCTTTGTCGTGTCGCGGGCGATCAAAGGCACGCGCAT
CGGCGGTGAGGTTGCCGAGGCGCTGGCCGGGTACGAGCTGCCCATTCTTGAGTCCCGTATCACGCAGCGC
GTGAGCTACCCAGGCACTGCCGCCGCCGGCACAACCGTTCTTGAATCAGAACCCGAGGGCGACGCTGCCC
GCGAGGTCCAGGCGCTGGCCGCTGAAATTAAATCAAAACTCATTTGAGTTAATGAGGTAAAGAGAAAATG
AGCAAAAGCACAAACACGCTAAGTGCCGGCCGTCCGAGCGCACGCAGCAGCAAGGCTGCAACGTTGGCCA
GCCTGGCAGACACGCCAGCCATGAAGCGGGTCAACTTTCAGTTGCCGGCGGAGGATCACACCAAGCTGAA
GATGTACGCGGTACGCCAAGGCAAGACCATTACCGAGCTGCTATCTGAATACATCGCGCAGCTACCAGAG
TAAATGAGCAAATGAATAAATGAGTAGATGAATTTTAGCGGCTAAAGGAGGCGGCATGGAAAATCAAGAA
CAACCAGGCACCGACGCCGTGGAATGCCCCATGTGTGGAGGAACGGGCGGTTGGCCAGGCGTAAGCGGCT
GGGTTGCCTGCCGGCCCTGCAATGGCACTGGAACCCCCAAGCCCGAGGAATCGGCGTGAGCGGTCGCAAA
CCATCCGGCCCGGTACAAATCGGCGCGGCGCTGGGTGATGACCTGGTGGAGAAGTTGAAGGCCGCGCAGG
CCGCCCAGCGGCAACGCATCGAGGCAGAAGCACGCCCCGGTGAATCGTGGCAAGCGGCCGCTGATCGAAT
CCGCAAAGAATCCCGGCAACCGCCGGCAGCCGGTGCGCCGTCGATTAGGAAGCCGCCCAAGGGCGACGAG
CAACCAGATTTTTTCGTTCCGATGCTCTATGACGTGGGCACCCGCGATAGTCGCAGCATCATGGACGTGG
CCGTTTTCCGTCTGTCGAAGCGTGACCGACGAGCTGGCGAGGTGATCCGCTACGAGCTTCCAGACGGGCA
CGTAGAGGTTTCCGCAGGGCCGGCCGGCATGGCCAGTGTGTGGGATTACGACCTGGTACTGATGGCGGTT
TCCCATCTAACCGAATCCATGAACCGATACCGGGAAGGGAAGGGAGACAAGCCCGGCCGCGTGTTCCGTC
CACACGTTGCGGACGTACTCAAGTTCTGCCGGCGAGCCGATGGCGGAAAGCAGAAAGACGACCTGGTAGA
AACCTGCATTCGGTTAAACACCACGCACGTTGCCATGCAGCGTACGAAGAAGGCCAAGAACGGCCGCCTG
GTGACGGTATCCGAGGGTGAAGCCTTGATTAGCCGCTACAAGATCGTAAAGAGCGAAACCGGGCGGCCGG
AGTACATCGAGATCGAGCTAGCTGATTGGATGTACCGCGAGATCACAGAAGGCAAGAACCCGGACGTGCT
GACGGTTCACCCCGATTACTTTTTGATCGATCCCGGCATCGGCCGTTTTCTCTACCGCCTGGCACGCCGC
GCCGCAGGCAAGGCAGAAGCCAGATGGTTGTTCAAGACGATCTACGAACGCAGTGGCAGCGCCGGAGAGT
TCAAGAAGTTCTGTTTCACCGTGCGCAAGCTGATCGGGTCAAATGACCTGCCGGAGTACGATTTGAAGGA
GGAGGCGGGGCAGGCTGGCCCGATCCTAGTCATGCGCTACCGCAACCTGATCGAGGGCGAAGCATCCGCC
GGTTCCTAATGTACGGAGCAGATGCTAGGGCAAATTGCCCTAGCAGGGGAAAAAGGTCGAAAAGGACTCT
TTCCTGTGGATAGCACGTACATTGGGAACCCAAAGCCGTACATTGGGAACCGGAACCCGTACATTGGGAA
CCCAAAGCCGTACATTGGGAACCGGTCACACATGTAAGTGACTGATATAAAAGAGAAAAAAGGCGATTTT
TCCGCCTAAAACTCTTTAAAACTTATTAAAACTCTTAAAACCCGCCTGGCCTGTGCATAACTGTCTGGCC
AGCGCACAGCCGAAGAGCTGCAAAAAGCGCCTACCCTTCGGTCGCTGCGCTCCCTACGCCCCGCCGCTTC
GCGTCGGCCTATCGCGGCCGCTGGCCGCTCAAAAATGGCTGGCCTACGGCCAGGCAATCTACCAGGGCGC
GGACAAGCCGCGCCGTCGCCACTCGACCGCCGGCGCCCACATCAAGGCACCCTGCCTCGCGCGTTTCGGT
GATGACGGTGAAAACCTCTGACACATGCAGCTCCCGGTGACGGTCACAGCTTGTCTGTAAGCGGATGCCG
GGAGCAGACAAGCCCGTCAGGGCGCGTCAGCGGGTGTTGGCGGGTGTCGGGGCGCAGCCATGACCCAGTC
ACGTAGCGATAGCGGAGTGTATACTGGCTTAACTATGCGGCATCAGAGCAGATTGTACTGAGAGTGCACC
ATATGCGGTGTGAAATACCGCACAGATGCGTAAGGAGAAAATACCGCATCAGGCGCTCTTCCGCTTCCTC
GCTCACTGACTCGCTGCGCTCGGTCGTTCGGCTGCGGCGAGCGGTATCAGCTCACTCAAAGGCGGTAATA
CGGTTATCCACAGAATCAGGGGATAACGCAGGAAAGAACATGTGAGCAAAAGGCCAGCAAAAGGCCAGGA
ACCGTAAAAAGGCCGCGTTGCTGGCGTTTTTCCATAGGCTCCGCCCCCCTGACGAGCATCACAAAAATCG
ACGCTCAAGTCAGAGGTGGCGAAACCCGACAGGACTATAAAGATACCAGGCGTTTCCCCCTGGAAGCTCC
CTCGTGCGCTCTCCTGTTCCGACCCTGCCGCTTACCGGATACCTGTCCGCCTTTCTCCCTTCGGGAAGCG
TGGCGCTTTCTCATAGCTCACGCTGTAGGTATCTCAGTTCGGTGTAGGTCGTTCGCTCCAAGCTGGGCTG
TGTGCACGAACCCCCCGTTCAGCCCGACCGCTGCGCCTTATCCGGTAACTATCGTCTTGAGTCCAACCCG
GTAAGACACGACTTATCGCCACTGGCAGCAGCCACTGGTAACAGGATTAGCAGAGCGAGGTATGTAGGCG
GTGCTACAGAGTTCTTGAAGTGGTGGCCTAACTACGGCTACACTAGAAGGACAGTATTTGGTATCTGCGC
TCTGCTGAAGCCAGTTACCTTCGGAAAAAGAGTTGGTAGCTCTTGATCCGGCAAACAAACCACCGCTGGT
AGCGGTGGTTTTTTTGTTTGCAAGCAGCAGATTACGCGCAGAAAAAAAGGATCTCAAGAAGATCCTTTGA
TCTTTTCTACGGGGTCTGACGCTCAGTGGAACGAAAACTCACGTTAAGGGATTTTGGTCATGCATTCTAG
GTGATTAGAAAAACTCATCGAGCATCAAATGAAACTGCAATTTATTCATATCAGGATTATCAATACCATA
TTTTTGAAAAAGCCGTTTCTGTAATGAAGGAGAAAACTCACCGAGGCAGTTCCATAGGATGGCAAGATCC
TGGTATCGGTCTGCGATTCCGACTCGTCCAACATCAATACAACCTATTAATTTCCCCTCGTCAAAAATAA
GGTTATCAAGTGAGAAATCACCATGAGTGACGACTGAATCCGGTGAGAATGGCAAAAGTTTATGCATTTC
TTTCCAGACTTGTTCAACAGGCCAGCCATTACGCTCGTCATCAAAATCACTCGCATCAACCAAACCGTTA
TTCATTCGTGATTGCGCCTGAGCGAGTCGAAATACGCGATCGCTGTTAAAAGGACAATTACAAACAGGAA
TCGAATGCAACCGGCGCAGGAACACTGCCAGCGCATCAACAATATTTTCACCTGAATCAGGATATTCTTC
TAATACCTGGAATGCTGTTTTCCCTGGGATCGCAGTGGTGAGTAACCATGCATCATCAGGAGTACGGATA
AAATGCTTGATGGTCGGAAGAGGCATAAATTCCGTCAGCCAGTTTAGTCTGACCATCTCATCTGTAACAT
CATTGGCAACGCTACCTTTGCCATGTTTCAGAAACAACTCTGGCGCATCGGGCTTCCCATACAATCGGTA
GATTGTCGCACCTGATTGCCCGACATTATCGCGAGCCCATTTATACCCATATAAATCAGCATCCATGTTG
GAATTTAATCGCGGCCTTGAGCAAGACGTTTCCCGTTGAATATGGCTCATAACAGAACTTATTATTTCCT
TCCTCTTTTCTACAGTATTTAAAGATACCCCAAGAAGCTAATTATAACAAGACGAACTCCAATTCACTGT
TCCTTGCATTCTAAAACCTTAAATACCAGAAAACAGCTTTTTCAAAGTTGTTTTCAAAGTTGGCGTATAA
CATAGTATCGACGGAGCCGATTTTGAAACCGCGGTGATCACAGGCAGCAACGCTCTGTCATCGTTACAAT
CAACATGCTACCCTCCGCGAGATCATCCGTGTTTCAAACCCGGCAGCTTAGTTGCCGTTCTTCCGAATAG
CATCGGTAACATGAGCAAAGTCTGCCGCCTTACAACGGCTCTCCCGCTGACGCCGTCCCGGACTGATGGG
CTGCCTGTATCGAGTGGTGATTTTGTGCCGAGCTGCCGGTCGGGGAGCTGTTGGCTGGCTGG
Features (pLannotate 1.2.2; 12 found; start..end, strand, type, name):
      1..25      +  misc_feature   LB T-DNA repeat: left border repeat from nopaline C58 T-DNA
     50..403     +  promoter       trpC promoter: promoter for Aspergillus nidulans trpC
    409..1431    +  CDS            hph: KHYB_ECOLX - Experimental evidence at protein level: Swiss-Prot protein existence level 1. The aminoglycoside phosphotransferases achieve inactivation of their antibiotic substrates by phosphorylation. Only phosphorylates hygromycin and closely related compounds such as demethyl analogs and destomycin. From Escherichia coli.
   1733..1757    +  misc_feature   RB T-DNA repeat: right border repeat from nopaline C58 T-DNA
   2097..2498    +  CDS            Y4CG_SINFN (fragment): Protein inferred from homology: Swiss-Prot protein existence level 3. From Sinorhizobium fredii (strain NBRC 101917 / NGR234).
   3058..3687    +  CDS            pVS1 StaA: stability protein from the Pseudomonas plasmid pVS1 (Heeb et al., 2000)
   4116..5189    +  CDS            pVS1 RepA: replication protein from the Pseudomonas plasmid pVS1 (Heeb et al., 2000)
   5255..5449    +  rep_origin     pVS1 oriV: origin of replication for the Pseudomonas plasmid pVS1 (Heeb et al., 2000)
   5652..5691    +  CDS            rop (fragment): Rop protein, which maintains plasmids at low copy number; rop
   5793..5933    +  misc_feature   bom: basis of mobility region from pBR322
   6119..6707    -  rep_origin     ori: high-copy-number ColE1/pMB1/pBR322/pUC origin of replication
   6795..7610    -  CDS            KanR: aminoglycoside phosphotransferase; aph(3')-Ia; confers resistance to kanamycin in bacteria or G418 (Geneticin®) in eukaryotes
