[The description below was written by a language model from this plasmid's Addgene catalogue record and pLannotate feature annotations shown in this document.]
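Description:
FB010 is a binary T-DNA plasmid from the FungalBraid/GoldenBraid modular cloning system, carrying a complete transcriptional unit for hygromycin resistance in filamentous fungi. It was built by combining three standard parts (FB001, GB0211 and FB002) into the alpha-level destination vector pDGB3alpha1 through a BsaI-based assembly that destroys the flanking BsaI sites. The backbone is a pCAMBIA-like binary design. A ColE1/pMB1-type origin with a bom mobilisation region supports high-copy propagation in E. coli, while the pVS1 oriV, RepA replication protein and StaA stability protein allow maintenance in Agrobacterium. Bacterial selection is by kanamycin through an aph(3')-Ia gene. The sequenced record is about 8 kb.

The payload of roughly 1.7 kb lies between the nopaline-type left and right T-DNA border repeats, so it is the segment transferred to the fungal genome during Agrobacterium tumefaciens-mediated transformation (ATMT). It consists of the Aspergillus nidulans trpC promoter driving the E. coli hph coding sequence, which encodes the hygromycin B phosphotransferase that inactivates the antibiotic by phosphorylation. According to the insert name (PtrpC:hph:Ttub), hph is followed by a tub terminator. The automated feature table does not annotate this terminator, but an unannotated stretch between the end of hph and the right border is consistent with it.

FB010 can serve as a ready-made positive selection marker for fungal transformants. As a GoldenBraid alpha-level module, it can also be combined with other transcriptional units in later assembly rounds to build multigene T-DNA constructs for fungal synthetic biology.
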