Addgene plasmid #119708: FB010
Purpose: Transcriptional Unit (TU) for hygromicin resistance in fungi obtained by combining FB001+GB0211+FB002 into pDGB3alpha1. According to FungalBraid/GoldenBraid modular DNA assembly for ATMT
Depositing lab: Jose Marcos. Depositing organization: Agencia Estatal Consejo Superior de Investigaciones Científicas, M.P. Publication: FungalBraid: A GoldenBraid-based modular cloning platform for the assembly and exchange of DNA elements tailored to fungal synthetic biology. Hernanz-Koers M, Gandia M, Garrigues S, Manzanares P, Yenush L, Orzaez D, Marcos JF. Fungal Genet Biol. 2018 Jul;116:51-61. doi: 10.1016/j.fgb.2018.04.010. Epub 2018 Apr 20. PubMed 29680684.
Backbone
  Vector backbone: PDGB3alpha1 (Addgene #68218)
  Backbone manufacturer: Diego Orzaez
  Backbone size w/o insert (bp): 6965
  Vector type: Synthetic Biology
  Selectable markers: Hygromycin
Growth in bacteria
  Bacterial resistance: Kanamycin, 50 μg/mL
  Growth temperature: 37°C
  Growth strain: DH5alpha
  Copy number: High Copy
Gene/Insert
  Gene/Insert name: PtrpC:hph:Ttub (alt name: Hygromicin resistance)
  Insert size (bp): 1664
  Cloning method: Restriction Enzyme; 5′ cloning site Bsa1 (destroyed during cloning); 3′ cloning site Bsa1 (destroyed during cloning)
  Sequencing primers: 5′ CGAGTGGTGATTTTGTGCCG; 3′ CCCGCCAATATATCCTGTCAG
Terms and licenses: Academic/Nonprofit Terms; Industry Terms: Not Available to Industry
How to cite: FB010 was a gift from Jose Marcos (Addgene plasmid # 119708 ; http://n2t.net/addgene:119708 ; RRID:Addgene_119708)
